>Addgene plasmid #45833 | pBADmod1-linker2-gamS | depositor full sequence | sequence record 70396 | pBADmod1-linker2-gamS sequence 4292 bps
AAGAAACCAATTGTCCATATTGCATCAGACATTGCCGTCACTGCGTCTTTTACTGGCTCTTCTCGCTAAC
CAAACCGGTAACCCCGCTTATTAAAAGCATTCTGTAACAAAGCGGGACCAAAGCCATGACAAAAACGCGT
AACAAAAGTGTCTATAATCACGGCAGAAAAGTCCACATTGATTATTTGCACGGCGTCACACTTTGCTATG
CCATAGCATTTTTATCCATAAGATTAGCGGATCCTACCTGACGCTTTTTATCGCAACTCTCTACTGTTTC
TCCATACCCGTTTTTTAACTTTAAGAAGGAGATATACCATGGGAAACGCTTATTACATTCAGGATCGTCT
TGAGGCTCAGAGCTGGGCGCGTCACTACCAGCAGCTCGCCCGTGAAGAGAAAGAGGCAGAACTGGCAGAC
GACATGGAAAAAGGCCTGCCCCAGCACCTGTTTGAATCGCTATGCATCGATCATTTGCAACGCCACGGGG
CCAGCAAAAAATCCATTACCCGTGCGTTTGATGACGATGTTGAGTTTCAGGAGCGCATGGCAGAACACAT
CCGGTACATGGTTGAAACCATTGCTCACCACCAGGTTGATATTGATTCAGAGGTACTCGAGCACCACCAC
CACCACCACTGAATTAAGGTCTCCAGCTTGGCTGTTTTGGCGGATGAGAGAAGATTTTCAGCCTGATACA
GATTAAATCAGAACGCAGAAGCGGTCTGATAAAACAGAATTTGCCTGGCGGCAGTAGCGCGGTGGTCCCA
CCTGACCCCATGCCGAACTCAGAAGTGAAACGCCGTAGCGCCGATGGTAGTGTGGGGTCTCCCCATGCGA
GAGTAGGGAACTGCCAGGCATCAAATAAAACGAAAGGCTCAGTCGAAAGACTGGGCCTTTCGTTTTATCT
GTTGTTTGTCGGTGAACGCTCTCCTGAGTAGGACAAATCCGCCGGGAGCGGATTTGAACGTTGCGAAGCA
ACGGCCCGGAGGGTGGCGGGCAGGACGCCCGCCATAAACTGCCAGGCATCAAATTAAGCAGAAGGCCATC
CTGACGGATGGCCTTTTTGCGTTTCTACAAACTCTTTTTGTTTATTTTTCTAAATACATTCAAATATGTA
TCCGCTCATGAGACAATAACCCTGATAAATGCTTCAATAATATTGAAAAAGGAAGAGTATGAGTATTCAA
CATTTCCGTGTCGCCCTTATTCCCTTTTTTGCGGCATTTTGCCTTCCTGTTTTTGCTCACCCAGAAACGC
TGGTGAAAGTAAAAGATGCTGAAGATCAGTTGGGTGCACGAGTGGGTTACATCGAACTGGATCTCAACAG
CGGTAAGATCCTTGAGAGTTTTCGCCCCGAAGAACGTTTTCCAATGATGAGCACTTTTAAAGTTCTGCTA
TGTGGCGCGGTATTATCCCGTGTTGACGCCGGGCAAGAGCAACTCGGTCGCCGCATACACTATTCTCAGA
ATGACTTGGTTGAGTACTCACCAGTCACAGAAAAGCATCTTACGGATGGCATGACAGTAAGAGAATTATG
CAGTGCTGCCATAACCATGAGTGATAACACTGCGGCCAACTTACTTCTGACAACGATCGGAGGACCGAAG
GAGCTAACCGCTTTTTTGCACAACATGGGGGATCATGTAACTCGCCTTGATCGTTGGGAACCGGAGCTGA
ATGAAGCCATACCAAACGACGAGCGTGACACCACGATGCCTGTAGCAATGGCAACAACGTTGCGCAAACT
ATTAACTGGCGAACTACTTACTCTAGCTTCCCGGCAACAATTAATAGACTGGATGGAGGCGGATAAAGTT
GCAGGACCACTTCTGCGCTCGGCCCTTCCGGCTGGCTGGTTTATTGCTGATAAATCTGGAGCCGGTGAGC
GTGGGTCTCGCGGTATCATTGCAGCACTGGGGCCAGATGGTAAGCCCTCCCGTATCGTAGTTATCTACAC
GACGGGGAGTCAGGCAACTATGGATGAACGAAATAGACAGATCGCTGAGATAGGTGCCTCACTGATTAAG
CATTGGTAACTGTCAGACCAAGTTTACTCATATATACTTTAGATTGATTTAAAACTTCATTTTTAATTTA
AAAGGATCTAGGTGAAGATCCTTTTTGATAATCTCATGACCAAAATCCCTTAACGTGAGTTTTCGTTCCA
CTGAGCGTCAGACCCCGTAGAAAAGATCAAAGGATCTTCTTGAGATCCTTTTTTTCTGCGCGTAATCTGC
TGCTTGCAAACAAAAAAACCACCGCTACCAGCGGTGGTTTGTTTGCCGGATCAAGAGCTACCAACTCTTT
TTCCGAAGGTAACTGGCTTCAGCAGAGCGCAGATACCAAATACTGTCCTTCTAGTGTAGCCGTAGTTAGG
CCACCACTTCAAGAACTCTGTAGCACCGCCTACATACCTCGCTCTGCTAATCCTGTTACCAGTGGCTGCT
GCCAGTGGCGATAAGTCGTGTCTTACCGGGTTGGACTCAAGACGATAGTTACCGGATAAGGCGCAGCGGT
CGGGCTGAACGGGGGGTTCGTGCACACAGCCCAGCTTGGAGCGAACGACCTACACCGAACTGAGATACCT
ACAGCGTGAGCTATGAGAAAGCGCCACGCTTCCCGAAGGGAGAAAGGCGGACAGGTATCCGGTAAGCGGC
AGGGTCGGAACAGGAGAGCGCACGAGGGAGCTTCCAGGGGGAAACGCCTGGTATCTTTATAGTCCTGTCG
GGTTTCGCCACCTCTGACTTGAGCGTCGATTTTTGTGATGCTCGTCAGGGGGGCGGAGCCTATGGAAAAA
CGCCAGCAACGCGGCCTTTTTACGGTTCCTGGCCTTTTGCTGGCCTTTTGCTCACATGTTCTTTCCTGCG
TTATCCCCTGATTCTGTGGATAACCGTATTACCGCCTTTGAGTGAGCTGATACCGCTCGCCGCAGCCGAA
CGACCGAGCGCAGCGAGTCAGTGAGCGAGGAAGCGGAAGAGCGCCTGATGCGGTATTTTCTCCTTACGCA
TCTGTGCGGTATTTCACACCGCATATGGTGCACTCTCAGTACAATCTGCTCTGATGCCGCATAGTTAAGC
CAGTATACACTCCGCTATCGCTACGTGACTGGGTCATGGCTGCGCCCCGACACCCGCCAACACCCGCTGA
CGCGCCCTGACGGGCTTGTCTGCTCCCGGCATCCGCTTACAGACAAGCTGTGACCGTCTCCGGGAGCTGC
ATGTGTCAGAGGTTTTCACCGTCATCACCGAAACGCGCGAGGCAGCAGATCAATTCGCGCGCGAAGGCGA
AGCGGCATGCATAATGTGCCTGTCAAATGGACGAAGCAGGGATTCTGCAAACCCTATGCTACTCCGTCAA
GCCGTCAATTGTCTGATTCGTTACCAATTATGACAACTTGACGGCTACATCATTCACTTTTTCTTCACAA
CCGGCACGGAACTCGCTCGGGCTGGCCCCGGTGCATTTTTTAAATACCCGCGAGAAATAGAGTTGATCGT
CAAAACCAACATTGCGACCGACGGTGGCGATAGGCATCCGGGTGGTGCTCAAAAGCAGCTTCGCCTGGCT
GATACGTTGGTCCTCGCGCCAGCTTAAGACGCTAATCCCTAACTGCTGGCGGAAAAGATGTGACAGACGC
GACGGCGACAAGCAAACATGCTGTGCGACGCTGGCGATATCAAAATTGCTGTCTGCCAGGTGATCGCTGA
TGTACTGACAAGCCTCGCGTACCCGATTATCCATCGGTGGATGGAGCGACTCGTTAATCGCTTCCATGCG
CCGCAGTAACAATTGCTCAAGCAGATTTATCGCCAGCAGCTCCGAATAGCGCCCTTCCCCTTGCCCGGCG
TTAATGATTTGCCCAAACAGGTCGCTGAAATGCGGCTGGTGCGCTTCATCCGGGCGAAAGAACCCCGTAT
TGGCAAATATTGACGGCCAGTTAAGCCATTCATGCCAGTAGGCGCGCGGACGAAAGTAAACCCACTGGTG
ATACCATTCGCGAGCCTCCGGATGACGACCGTAGTGATGAATCTCTCCTGGCGGGAACAGCAAAATATCA
CCCGGTCGGCAAACAAATTCTCGTCCCTGATTTTTCACCACCCCCTGACCGCGAATGGTGAGATTGAGAA
TATAACCTTTCATTCCCAGCGGTCGGTCGATAAAAAAATCGAGATAACCGTTGGCCTCAATCGGCGTTAA
ACCCGCCACCAGATGGGCATTAAACGAGTATCCCGGCAGCAGGGGATCATTTTGCGCTTCAGCCATACTT
TTCATACTCCCGCCATTCAGAG
Features (pLannotate 1.2.2; 13 found; start..end, strand, type, name):
      1..285     +  promoter       araBAD promoter: araBAD; promoter of the L-arabinose operon of E. coli; the araC regulatory gene is transcribed in the opposite direction (Guzman et al., 1995)
    294..312     +  RBS            RBS (fragment): efficient ribosome binding site from bacteriophage T7 gene 10 (Olins and Rangwala, 1989)
    325..615     +  CDS            Gam (fragment): inhibitor of the host RecBCD nuclease in the λ Red system; gam; protects the double-stranded DNA substrate for recombination
    622..639     +  CDS            9xHis (fragment): 9xHis affinity tag
    743..858     +  ncRNA          5S rRNA: Accession: RF00001 - 5S ribosomal RNA
    862..948     +  terminator     rrnB T1 terminator: Escherichia coli rrnB; transcription terminator T1 from the E. coli rrnB gene
   1040..1067    +  terminator     rrnB T2 terminator: transcription terminator T2 from the E. coli rrnB gene
   1087..1178    +  promoter       AmpR promoter: bla
   1179..2039    +  CDS            AmpR: β-lactamase; bla; confers resistance to ampicillin, carbenicillin, and related antibiotics
   2210..2798    +  rep_origin     ori: high-copy-number ColE1/pMB1/pBR322/pUC origin of replication
   2984..3124    -  misc_feature   bom: basis of mobility region from pBR322
   3226..3266    -  CDS            rop (fragment): Rop protein, which maintains plasmids at low copy number; rop
   3388..4266    -  CDS            araC: L-arabinose regulatory protein; araC
