[The description below was written by a language model from this plasmid's Addgene catalogue record and pLannotate feature annotations shown in this document.]
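Description:
pBADmod1-linker2-gamS is a 4,292 bp bacterial expression plasmid built on a modified Invitrogen pBAD/His A backbone, designed for arabinose-inducible production of the bacteriophage lambda Gam protein in E. coli. It replicates from a ColE1/pMB1-type origin and is recorded as high copy; only a short fragment of rop is annotated alongside the pBR322 bom region. Selection is by ampicillin resistance, provided by the bla gene under its own promoter.

The expression cassette begins with the araBAD promoter. The divergently transcribed araC regulator gene is also carried on the plasmid, so transcription is repressed without L-arabinose and activated when it is added. Downstream lie a ribosome binding site derived from T7 gene 10 and the gamS coding sequence. The annotation detects gamS as a partial match to lambda Gam, in line with the "S" name for the short form of the protein. It is followed by a C-terminal histidine tag (the 18 bp annotated segment corresponds to six histidines) that allows metal-affinity purification. The "linker2" in the name presumably refers to the short junction between Gam and the tag, though the record does not define it. Transcription ends at the rrnB region, which comprises a 5S rRNA segment and the T1 and T2 terminators.

Gam inhibits the host RecBCD exonuclease, which otherwise degrades linear double-stranded DNA. According to the associated publication, the construct supports work on using linear DNA templates for rapid prototyping of synthetic circuits in an E. coli transcription-translation (TX-TL) cell-free system. The plasmid's likely role there is as a source of purified GamS to protect linear DNA from degradation in the extract.
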