Addgene plasmid #45833: pBADmod1-linker2-gamS
Depositing lab: Richard Murray & Vincent Noireaux. Depositing organization: California Institute of Technology. Publication: Linear DNA for rapid prototyping of synthetic biological circuits in an Escherichia coli based TX-TL cell-free system. Sun ZZ, Yeung E, Hayes CA, Noireaux V, Murray RM. ACS Synth Biol. 2014 Jun 20;3(6):387-97. doi: 10.1021/sb400131a. Epub 2013 Dec 4. PubMed 24303785.
Backbone
  Vector backbone: pBAD/His A
  Backbone manufacturer: Invitrogen
  Backbone size w/o insert (bp): 4000
  Total vector size (bp): 4292
  Vector type: Bacterial Expression, Synthetic Biology
Growth in bacteria
  Bacterial resistance: Ampicillin, 100 μg/mL
  Growth temperature: 37°C
  Growth strain: JM109
  Copy number: High Copy
Gene/Insert
  Gene/Insert name: gamS (alt name: Lambda phage Gam)
  Species: Lambda phage
  Promoter: pBAD
  Tag / fusion protein: Histag (C terminal on insert)
  Cloning method: Unknown
  Sequencing primers: 5′ CAACTCTCTACTGTTTCTCCATAC; 3′ GATTTAATCTGTATCAGGCTG
Resource information
  A portion of this plasmid was derived from a plasmid made by: Vincent Noireaux, University of Minnesota
Terms and licenses: Academic/Nonprofit Terms; Industry Terms: Not Available to Industry
How to cite: pBADmod1-linker2-gamS was a gift from Richard Murray & Vincent Noireaux (Addgene plasmid # 45833 ; http://n2t.net/addgene:45833 ; RRID:Addgene_45833)
