>Addgene plasmid #45833 | pBADmod1-linker2-gamS | addgene partial sequence | sequence record 111298 | pBAD-F 5'-ATGCCATAGCATTTTTATCC-3'
ACTCTCTACTGTTTCTCCATACCCGTTTTTTAACTTTAAGAAGGAGATATACCATGGGAAACGCTTATTA
CATTCAGGATCGTCTTGAGGCTCAGAGCTGGGCGCGTCACTACCAGCAGCTCGCCCGTGAAGAGAAAGAG
GCAGAACTGGCAGACGACATGGAAAAAGGCCTGCCCCAGCACCTGTTTGAATCGCTATGCATCGATCATT
TGCAACGCCACGGGGCCAGCAAAAAATCCATTACCCGTGCGTTTGATGACGATGTTGAGTTTCAGGAGCG
CATGGCAGAACACATCCGGTACATGGTTGAAACCATTGCTCACCACCAGGTTGATATTGATTCAGAGGTA
CTCGAGCACCACCACCACCACCACTGAATTAAGGTCTCCAGCTTGGCTGTTTTGGCGGATGAGAGAAGAT
TTTCAGCCTGATACAGATTAAATCAGAACGCAGAAGCGGTCTGATAAAACAGAATTTGCCTGGCGGCAGT
AGCGCGGTGGTCCCACCTGACCCCATGCCGAACTCAGAAGTGAAACGCCGTAGCGCCGATGGTAGTGTGG
GGTCTCCCCATGCGAGAGTAGGGAACTGCCAGGCATCAAATAAAACGAAAGGCTCAGTCGAAAGACTGGG
CCTTTCGTTTTATCTGTTGTTTGTCGGTGAACGCTCTCCTGAGTAGGACAAATCCGCCGGGAGCGGATTT
GAACGTTGCGAAGCAACG
