>Addgene plasmid #45833 | pBADmod1-linker2-gamS | addgene partial sequence | sequence record 111301 | pBAD-R 5'-GATTTAATCTGTATCAGG-3'
GAGACCTTAATTCAGTGGTGGTGGTGGTGGTGCTCGAGTACCTCTGAATCAATATCAACCTGGTGGTGAG
CAATGGTTTCAACCATGTACCGGATGTGTTCTGCCATGCGCTCCTGAAACTCAACATCGTCATCAAACGC
ACGGGTAATGGATTTTTTGCTGGCCCCGTGGCGTTGCAAATGATCGATGCATAGCGATTCAAACAGGTGC
TGGGGCAGGCCTTTTTCCATGTCGTCTGCCAGTTCTGCCTCTTTCTCTTCACGGGCGAGCTGCTGGTAGT
GACGCGCCCAGCTCTGAGCCTCAAGACGATCCTGAATGTAATAAGCGTTTCCCATGGTATATCTCCTTCT
TAAAGTTAAAAAACGGGTATGGAGAAACAGTAGAGAGTTGCGATAAAAAGCGTCAGGTAGGATCCGCTAA
TCTTATGGATAAAAATGCTATGGCATAGCAAAGTGTGACGCCGTGCAAATAATCAATGTGGACTTTTCTG
CCGTGATTATAGACACTTTTGTTACGCGTTTTTGTCATGGCTTTGGTCCCGCTTTGTTACAGAATGCTTT
TAATAAGCGGGGTTACCGGTTTGGTTAGCGAGAAGAGCCAGTAAAAGACGCAGTGACGGCAATGTCTGAT
GCAATATGGACAATTGGTTTCTTCTCTGAATGGCGGGAGTATGAAAAGTATGGCTGAAGCGCAAAATGAT
CCCCTGCTGCCGGGATACTCGTTTAATGCCCATCTGGTGGCGGGTTTAACGCCGATTGAGGCCAACGGTT
ATCTCGATTTTTTTATCGACCGACCGCTGGGAATGAAAGGTTATATTCTCAATCTCACCATTCGCGGTCA
GGGGG
